>Addgene plasmid #90780 | NCAPG E9.2 gRNA | addgene full sequence | sequence record 183627 | Addgene NGS Result
CGAGTCAGTGAGCGAGGAAGCGGAAGAGCGCCCAATACGCAAACCGCCTCTCCCCGCGCGTTGGCCGATT
CATTAATGCAGCTGGCACGACAGGTTTCCCGACTGGAAAGCGGGCAGTGAGCGCAACGCAATTAATGTGA
GTTAGCTCACTCATTAGGCACCCCAGGCTTTACACTTTATGCTTCCGGCTCGTATGTTGTGTGGAATTGT
GAGCGGATAACAATTTCACACAGGAAACAGCTATGACCATGATTACGCCAAGCGCGCAATTAACCCTCAC
TAAAGGGAACAAAAGCTGGAGCTGCAAGCTTAATGTAGTCTTATGCAATACTCTTGTAGTCTTGCAACAT
GGTAACGATGAGTTAGCAACATGCCTTACAAGGAGAGAAAAAGCACCGTGCATGCCGATTGGTGGAAGTA
AGGTGGTACGATCGTGCCTTATTAGGAAGGCAACAGACGGGTCTGACATGGATTGGACGAACCACTGAAT
TGCCGCATTGCAGAGATATTGTATTTAAGTGCCTAGCTCGATACATAAACGGGTCTCTCTGGTTAGACCA
GATCTGAGCCTGGGAGCTCTCTGGCTAACTAGGGAACCCACTGCTTAAGCCTCAATAAAGCTTGCCTTGA
GTGCTTCAAGTAGTGTGTGCCCGTCTGTTGTGTGACTCTGGTAACTAGAGATCCCTCAGACCCTTTTAGT
CAGTGTGGAAAATCTCTAGCAGTGGCGCCCGAACAGGGACTTGAAAGCGAAAGGGAAACCAGAGGAGCTC
TCTCGACGCAGGACTCGGCTTGCTGAAGCGCGCACGGCAAGAGGCGAGGGGCGGCGACTGGTGAGTACGC
CAAAAATTTTGACTAGCGGAGGCTAGAAGGAGAGAGATGGGTGCGAGAGCGTCAGTATTAAGCGGGGGAG
AATTAGATCGCGATGGGAAAAAATTCGGTTAAGGCCAGGGGGAAAGAAAAAATATAAATTAAAACATATA
GTATGGGCAAGCAGGGAGCTAGAACGATTCGCAGTTAATCCTGGCCTGTTAGAAACATCAGAAGGCTGTA
GACAAATACTGGGACAGCTACAACCATCCCTTCAGACAGGATCAGAAGAACTTAGATCATTATATAATAC
AGTAGCAACCCTCTATTGTGTGCATCAAAGGATAGAGATAAAAGACACCAAGGAAGCTTTAGACAAGATA
GAGGAAGAGCAAAACAAAAGTAAGACCACCGCACAGCAAGCGGCCGCTGATCTTCAGACCTGGAGGAGGA
GATATGAGGGACAATTGGAGAAGTGAATTATATAAATATAAAGTAGTAAAAATTGAACCATTAGGAGTAG
CACCCACCAAGGCAAAGAGAAGAGTGGTGCAGAGAGAAAAAAGAGCAGTGGGAATAGGAGCTTTGTTCCT
TGGGTTCTTGGGAGCAGCAGGAAGCACTATGGGCGCAGCGTCAATGACGCTGACGGTACAGGCCAGACAA
TTATTGTCTGGTATAGTGCAGCAGCAGAACAATTTGCTGAGGGCTATTGAGGCGCAACAGCATCTGTTGC
AACTCACAGTCTGGGGCATCAAGCAGCTCCAGGCAAGAATCCTGGCTGTGGAAAGATACCTAAAGGATCA
ACAGCTCCTGGGGATTTGGGGTTGCTCTGGAAAACTCATTTGCACCACTGCTGTGCCTTGGAATGCTAGT
TGGAGTAATAAATCTCTGGAACAGATTTGGAATCACACGACCTGGATGGAGTGGGACAGAGAAATTAACA
ATTACACAAGCTTAATACACTCCTTAATTGAAGAATCGCAAAACCAGCAAGAAAAGAATGAACAAGAATT
ATTGGAATTAGATAAATGGGCAAGTTTGTGGAATTGGTTTAACATAACAAATTGGCTGTGGTATATAAAA
TTATTCATAATGATAGTAGGAGGCTTGGTAGGTTTAAGAATAGTTTTTGCTGTACTTTCTATAGTGAATA
GAGTTAGGCAGGGATATTCACCATTATCGTTTCAGACCCACCTCCCAACCCCGAGGGGACCCAGAGAGGG
CCTATTTCCCATGATTCCTTCATATTTGCATATACGATACAAGGCTGTTAGAGAGATAATTAGAATTAAT
TTGACTGTAAACACAAAGATATTAGTACAAAATACGTGACGTAGAAAGTAATAATTTCTTGGGTAGTTTG
CAGTTTTAAAATTATGTTTTAAAATGGACTATCATATGCTTACCGTAACTTGAAAGTATTTCGATTTCTT
GGCTTTATATATCTTGTGGAAAGGACGAAACACCGAAGGAGGCTGCTGTCGATTAGTTTAAGAGCTATGC
TGGAAACAGCATAGCAAGTTTAAATAAGGCTAGTCCGTTATCAACTTGAAAAAGTGGCACCGAGTCGGTG
CTTTTTTTGAATTCTAGATCTTGAGACAAATGGCAGTATTCATCCACAATTTTAAAAGAAAAGGGGGGAT
TGGGGGGTACAGTGCAGGGGAAAGAATAGTAGACATAATAGCAACAGACATACAAACTAAAGAATTACAA
AAACAAATTACAAAAATTCAAAATTTTCGGGTTTATTACAGGGACAGCAGAGATCCACTTTGGCGCCGGC
TCGAGTGGCTCCGGTGCCCGTCAGTGGGCAGAGCGCACATCGCCCACAGTCCCCGAGAAGTTGGGGGGAG
GGGTCGGCAATTGAACCGGTGCCTAGAGAAGGTGGCGCGGGGTAAACTGGGAAAGTGATGTCGTGTACTG
GCTCCGCCTTTTTCCCGAGGGTGGGGGAGAACCGTATATAAGTGCAGTAGTCGCCGTGAACGTTCTTTTT
CGCAACGGGTTTGCCGCCAGAACACAGGTGTCGTGACGCGGGATCCGCCACCATGACCGAGTACAAGCCC
ACGGTGCGCCTCGCCACCCGCGACGACGTCCCCAGGGCCGTACGCACCCTCGCCGCCGCGTTCGCCGACT
ACCCCGCCACGCGCCACACCGTCGATCCGGACCGCCACATCGAGCGGGTCACCGAGCTGCAAGAACTCTT
CCTCACGCGCGTCGGGCTCGACATCGGCAAGGTGTGGGTCGCGGACGACGGCGCCGCGGTGGCGGTCTGG
ACCACGCCGGAGAGCGTCGAAGCGGGGGCGGTGTTCGCCGAGATCGGCCCGCGCATGGCCGAGTTGAGCG
GTTCCCGGCTGGCCGCGCAGCAACAGATGGAAGGCCTCCTGGCGCCGCACCGGCCCAAGGAGCCCGCGTG
GTTCCTGGCCACCGTCGGAGTCTCGCCCGACCACCAGGGCAAGGGTCTGGGCAGCGCCGTCGTGCTCCCC
GGAGTGGAGGCGGCCGAGCGCGCCGGGGTGCCCGCCTTCCTGGAGACCTCCGCGCCCCGCAACCTCCCCT
TCTACGAGCGGCTCGGCTTCACCGTCACCGCCGACGTCGAGGTGCCCGAAGGACCGCGCACCTGGTGCAT
GACCCGCAAGCCCGGTGCCTGAACGCGTTAAGTCGACAATCAACCTCTGGATTACAAAATTTGTGAAAGA
TTGACTGGTATTCTTAACTATGTTGCTCCTTTTACGCTATGTGGATACGCTGCTTTAATGCCTTTGTATC
ATGCTATTGCTTCCCGTATGGCTTTCATTTTCTCCTCCTTGTATAAATCCTGGTTGCTGTCTCTTTATGA
GGAGTTGTGGCCCGTTGTCAGGCAACGTGGCGTGGTGTGCACTGTGTTTGCTGACGCAACCCCCACTGGT
TGGGGCATTGCCACCACCTGTCAGCTCCTTTCCGGGACTTTCGCTTTCCCCCTCCCTATTGCCACGGCGG
AACTCATCGCCGCCTGCCTTGCCCGCTGCTGGACAGGGGCTCGGCTGTTGGGCACTGACAATTCCGTGGT
GTTGTCGGGGAAATCATCGTCCTTTCCTTGGCTGCTCGCCTGTGTTGCCACCTGGATTCTGCGCGGGACG
TCCTTCTGCTACGTCCCTTCGGCCCTCAATCCAGCGGACCTTCCTTCCCGCGGCCTGCTGCCGGCTCTGC
GGCCTCTTCCGCGTCTTCGCCTTCGCCCTCAGACGAGTCGGATCTCCCTTTGGGCCGCCTCCCCGCGTCG
ACTTTAAGACCAATGACTTACAAGGCAGCTGTAGATCTTAGCCACTTTTTAAAAGAAAAGGGGGGACTGG
AAGGGCTAATTCACTCCCAACGAAGACAAGATCTGCTTTTTGCTTGTACTGGGTCTCTCTGGTTAGACCA
GATCTGAGCCTGGGAGCTCTCTGGCTAACTAGGGAACCCACTGCTTAAGCCTCAATAAAGCTTGCCTTGA
GTGCTTCAAGTAGTGTGTGCCCGTCTGTTGTGTGACTCTGGTAACTAGAGATCCCTCAGACCCTTTTAGT
CAGTGTGGAAAATCTCTAGCAGTACGTATAGTAGTTCATGTCATCTTATTATTCAGTATTTATAACTTGC
AAAGAAATGAATATCAGAGAGTGAGAGGAACTTGTTTATTGCAGCTTATAATGGTTACAAATAAAGCAAT
AGCATCACAAATTTCACAAATAAAGCATTTTTTTCACTGCATTCTAGTTGTGGTTTGTCCAAACTCATCA
ATGTATCTTATCATGTCTGGCTCTAGCTATCCCGCCCCTAACTCCGCCCATCCCGCCCCTAACTCCGCCC
AGTTCCGCCCATTCTCCGCCCCATGGCTGACTAATTTTTTTTATTTATGCAGAGGCCGAGGCCGCCTCGG
CCTCTGAGCTATTCCAGAAGTAGTGAGGAGGCTTTTTTGGAGGCCTAGGGACGTACCCAATTCGCCCTAT
AGTGAGTCGTATTACGCGCGCTCACTGGCCGTCGTTTTACAACGTCGTGACTGGGAAAACCCTGGCGTTA
CCCAACTTAATCGCCTTGCAGCACATCCCCCTTTCGCCAGCTGGCGTAATAGCGAAGAGGCCCGCACCGA
TCGCCCTTCCCAACAGTTGCGCAGCCTGAATGGCGAATGGG
[124 nt withheld, positions 4942-5065]
C
[91 nt withheld, positions 5067-5157]
A
[49 nt withheld, positions 5159-5207]
CCTTTGACGTTGGAGTCCACGTTCTTT
[37 nt withheld, positions 5235-5271]
ACCCTATCTCGGTCTATTCTTTTGATTTATAAGGGATTTTGCCGATTTCGGCCTATTGGTTAAAAAATGA
GCTGATTTAACAAAAATTTAACGCGAATTTTAACAAAATATTAACGCTTACAATTTAGGTGGCACTTTTC
GGGGAAATGTGCGCGGAACCCCTATTTGTTTATTTTTCTAAATACATTCAAATATGTATCCGCTCATGAG
ACAATAACCCTGATAAATGCTTCAATAATATTGAAAAAGGAAGAGTATGAGTATTCAACATTTCCGTGTC
GCCCTTATTCCCTTTTTTGCGGCATTTTGCCTTCCTGTTTTTGCTCACCCAGAAACGCTGGTGAAAGTAA
AAGATGCTGAAGATCAGTTGGGTGCACGAGTGGGTTACATCGAACTGGATCTCAACAGCGGTAAGATCCT
TGAGAGTTTTCGCCCCGAAGAACGTTTTCCAATGATGAGCACTTTTAAAGTTCTGCTATGTGGCGCGGTA
TTATCCCGTATTGACGCCGGGCAAGAGCAACTCGGTCGCCGCATACACTATTCTCAGAATGACTTGGTTG
AGTACTCACCAGTCACAGAAAAGCATCTTACGGATGGCATGACAGTAAGAGAATTATGCAGTGCTGCCAT
AACCATGAGTGATAACACTGCGGCCAACTTACTTCTGACAACGATCGGAGGACCGAAGGAGCTAACCGCT
TTTTTGCACAACATGGGGGATCATGTAACTCGCCTTGATCGTTGGGAACCGGAGCTGAATGAAGCCATAC
CAAACGACGAGCGTGACACCACGATGCCTGTAGCAATGGCAACAACGTTGCGCAAACTATTAACTGGCGA
ACTACTTACTCTAGCTTCCCGGCAACAATTAATAGACTGGATGGAGGCGGATAAAGTTGCAGGACCACTT
CTGCGCTCGGCCCTTCCGGCTGGCTGGTTTATTGCTGATAAATCTGGAGCCGGTGAGCGTGGGTCTCGCG
GTATCATTGCAGCACTGGGGCCAGATGGTAAGCCCTCCCGTATCGTAGTTATCTACACGACGGGGAGTCA
GGCAACTATGGATGAACGAAATAGACAGATCGCTGAGATAGGTGCCTCACTGATTAAGCATTGGTAACTG
TCAGACCAAGTTTACTCATATATACTTTAGATTGATTTAAAACTTCATTTTTAATTTAAAAGGATCTAGG
TGAAGATCCTTTTTGATAATCTCATGACCAAAATCCCTTAACGTGAGTTTTCGTTCCACTGAGCGTCAGA
CCCCGTAGAAAAGATCAAAGGATCTTCTTGAGATCCTTTTTTTCTGCGCGTAATCTGCTGCTTGCAAACA
AAAAAACCACCGCTACCAGCGGTGGTTTGTTTGCCGGATCAAGAGCTACCAACTCTTTTTCCGAAGGTAA
CTGGCTTCAGCAGAGCGCAGATACCAAATACTGTTCTTCTAGTGTAGCCGTAGTTAGGCCACCACTTCAA
GAACTCTGTAGCACCGCCTACATACCTCGCTCTGCTAATCCTGTTACCAGTGGCTGCTGCCAGTGGCGAT
AAGTCGTGTCTTACCGGGTTGGACTCAAGACGATAGTTACCGGATAAGGCGCAGCGGTCGGGCTGAACGG
GGGGTTCGTGCACACAGCCCAGCTTGGAGCGAACGACCTACACCGAACTGAGATACCTACAGCGTGAGCT
ATGAGAAAGCGCCACGCTTCCCGAAGGGAGAAAGGCGGACAGGTATCCGGTAAGCGGCAGGGTCGGAACA
GGAGAGCGCACGAGGGAGCTTCCAGGGGGAAACGCCTGGTATCTTTATAGTCCTGTCGGGTTTCGCCACC
TCTGACTTGAGCGTCGATTTTTGTGATGCTCGTCAGGGGGGCGGAGCCTATGGAAAAACGCCAGCAACGC
GGCCTTTTTACGGTTCCTGGCCTTTTGCTGGCCTTTTGCTCACATGTTCTTTCCTGCGTTATCCCCTGAT
TCTGTGGATAACCGTATTACCGCCTTTGAGTGAGCTGATACCGCTCGCCGCAGCCGAACGACCGAGCGCA
G
Features (pLannotate 1.2.2; 28 found; start..end, strand, type, name):
      1..26      +  rep_origin     RSF ori (fragment): Plasmids containing the RSF 1030 origin of replication can be propagated in E. coli cells that contain additional plasmids with compatible origins.
     28..120     +  CDS            lacI (fragment): lac repressor; lacI; The lac repressor binds to the lac operator to inhibit transcription in E. coli. This inhibition can be relieved by adding lactose or isopropyl-β-D-thiogalactopyranoside (IPTG).
    133..154     +  protein_bind   CAP binding site: CAP binding activates transcription in the presence of cAMP. E. coli catabolite activator protein
    169..199     +  promoter       lac promoter: promoter for the E. coli lac operon
    207..223     +  protein_bind   lac operator: The lac repressor binds to the lac operator to inhibit transcription in E. coli. This inhibition can be relieved by adding lactose or isopropyl-β-D-thiogalactopyranoside (IPTG). lac repressor encoded by lacI
    268..286     +  promoter       T3 promoter: promoter for bacteriophage T3 RNA polymerase
    314..540     +  promoter       RSV promoter: Rous sarcoma virus enhancer/promoter
    541..721     +  LTR            5' LTR (truncated): truncated 5' long terminal repeat (LTR) from HIV-1
    768..893     +  misc_feature   HIV-1 Ψ: packaging signal of human immunodeficiency virus type 1
    877..1240    +  CDS            HIV-1 gag (fragment): gag protein from human immunodeficiency virus 1; gag
   1386..1619    +  misc_feature   RRE: The Rev response element (RRE) of HIV-1 allows for Rev-dependent mRNA export from the nucleus to the cytoplasm.
   1996..2022    +  CDS            Rev (fragment): human immunodeficiency virus 1 (HIV-1) Rev protein; rev; enhances nuclear export of unspliced and incompletely spliced viral mRNAs
   2026..2266    +  promoter       U6 promoter: RNA polymerase III promoter for human U6 snRNA
   2314..2381    +  misc_RNA       tracrRNA (fragment): trans-activating CRISPR RNA for the Streptococcus pyogenes CRISPR/Cas9 system
   2430..2547    +  misc_feature   cPPT/CTS: central polypurine tract and central termination sequence of HIV-1
   2616..2827    +  promoter       EF-1α core promoter: core promoter for human elongation factor EF-1α
   2853..3452    +  CDS            PuroR (fragment): puromycin N-acetyltransferase; pac from Streptomyces; confers resistance to puromycin
   3468..4056    +  misc_feature   WPRE: woodchuck hepatitis virus posttranscriptional regulatory element
   4107..4126    +  misc_feature   cPPT/CTS (fragment): central polypurine tract and central termination sequence of HIV-1
   4128..4361    +  LTR            3' LTR (ΔU3): self-inactivating 3' long terminal repeat (LTR) from HIV-1
   4439..4560    +  polyA_signal   SV40 poly(A) signal: SV40 polyadenylation signal
   4600..4735    +  rep_origin     SV40 ori: SV40 origin of replication
   4756..4774    -  promoter       T7 promoter: promoter for bacteriophage T7 RNA polymerase
   4782..4937    +  CDS            lacZα (fragment): LacZα fragment of β-galactosidase; lacZ fragment
   4942..5370    +  rep_origin     f1 ori (sequence partly withheld): f1 bacteriophage origin of replication; arrow indicates direction of (+) strand synthesis
   5423..5527    +  promoter       AmpR promoter: bla
   5528..6388    +  CDS            AmpR: β-lactamase; bla; confers resistance to ampicillin, carbenicillin, and related antibiotics
   6559..7147    +  rep_origin     ori: high-copy-number ColE1/pMB1/pBR322/pUC origin of replication
