[The description below was written by a language model from this plasmid's Addgene catalogue record and pLannotate feature annotations shown in this document.]
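Description:
NCAPG E9.2 gRNA is a third-generation lentiviral CRISPR guide plasmid built on the pLenti-sgRNA backbone, carrying a single guide RNA (designation E9.2) directed against human NCAPG. It is propagated in E. coli through a high-copy ColE1/pUC-type origin with ampicillin selection from the β-lactamase gene. An f1 origin and an SV40 origin are also annotated in the backbone, along with leftover cloning-vector fragments (lac promoter/operator, lacZα, T3 and T7 promoters) that have no role in the payload. The catalogue lists the empty backbone at 9,151 bp, whereas the sequenced plasmid is 7,302 nt. This would be consistent with loss of a stuffer when the guide oligos were ligated between the two BsmBI sites, which were destroyed in cloning, although the record does not explain the difference.

The viral transfer cassette starts with an RSV promoter fused to a truncated HIV-1 5' LTR, which makes genomic RNA production independent of Tat. It continues with the Ψ packaging signal and partial gag, the RRE for Rev-dependent export and a cPPT/CTS, and it ends in a self-inactivating ΔU3 3' LTR followed by an SV40 polyadenylation signal. Within this unit, a human U6 RNA polymerase III promoter drives the NCAPG spacer joined to the S. pyogenes guide scaffold. Downstream, an EF-1α core promoter expresses puromycin N-acetyltransferase, stabilised by a WPRE, so that transduced cells can be selected with puromycin. No Cas9 is encoded, so the nuclease must be supplied separately. The plasmid belongs to a series used to generate knockouts of cell-cycle genes in human cell lines for a large-scale analysis of the resulting phenotypes, including p53-dependent responses.
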