Addgene plasmid #90780: NCAPG E9.2 gRNA
Purpose: 3rd generation lentiviral gRNA plasmid targeting human NCAPG
Depositing lab: Iain Cheeseman. Depositing organization: Whitehead Institute for Biomedical Research. Publication: Large-Scale Analysis of CRISPR/Cas9 Cell-Cycle Knockouts Reveals the Diversity of p53-Dependent Responses to Cell-Cycle Defects. McKinley KL, Cheeseman IM. Dev Cell. 2017 Feb 27;40(4):405-420.e2. doi: 10.1016/j.devcel.2017.01.012. Epub 2017 Feb 16. PubMed 28216383.
Backbone
  Vector backbone: pLenti-sgRNA
  Backbone manufacturer: Eric Lander & David Sabatini labs (Addgene plasmid #71409)
  Backbone size w/o insert (bp): 9151
  Vector type: Lentiviral, CRISPR
  Selectable markers: Puromycin
Growth in bacteria
  Bacterial resistance: Ampicillin, 100 μg/mL
  Growth temperature: 37°C
  Growth strain: NEB Stable
  Copy number: Unknown
Gene/Insert
  Gene/Insert name: NCAPG (Guide Designation E9.2) (alt name: pKMKO series)
  gRNA/shRNA sequence: CACCgAAGGAGGCTGCTGTCGATTA
  Species: H. sapiens (human)
  Promoter: U6
  Cloning method: Restriction Enzyme; 5′ cloning site BsmBI (destroyed during cloning); 3′ cloning site BsmBI (destroyed during cloning)
  Sequencing primers: 5′ hU6-F (5'-GAGGGCCTATTTCCCATGATT-3'); 3′ EF1a-R (5'-CACGGCGACTACTGCACTTA-3')
Terms and licenses: Academic/Nonprofit Terms; Industry Terms: Not Available to Industry
Depositor comments: Please note that gRNA target sequence listed is not strictly the 20nt spacer sequence, but also contains the 5' BsmBI overhang. For more information about knockout human cell lines generated using this plasmid, please see http://cellcycleknockouts.wi.mit.edu/ .
How to cite: NCAPG E9.2 gRNA was a gift from Iain Cheeseman (Addgene plasmid # 90780 ; http://n2t.net/addgene:90780 ; RRID:Addgene_90780)
